Addgene plasmid #240326: pDonr 201_USP7_AA886-1102
Purpose: Entry vector for Gateway with USP14 (AA886-1102)
Depositing lab: Junjie Chen. Depositing organization: University of Texas MD Anderson Cancer Center. Publication: USP7 substrates identified by proteomics analysis reveal the specificity of USP7. Nie L, Wang C, Liu X, Teng H, Li S, Huang M, Feng X, Pei G, Hang Q, Zhao Z, Gan B, Ma L, Chen J. Genes Dev. 2022 Sep 1;36(17-18):1016-1030. doi: 10.1101/gad.349848.122. Epub 2022 Oct 27. PubMed 36302555.
Backbone
  Vector backbone: pDonr 201
  Vector type: Bacterial Expression
Growth in bacteria
  Bacterial resistance: Kanamycin, 50 μg/mL
  Growth temperature: 37°C
  Growth strain: DH5alpha
  Copy number: High Copy
Gene/Insert
  Gene/Insert name: USP7
  Species: H. sapiens (human)
  Mutation: AA886-1102
  Entrez Gene: USP7 (a.k.a. C16DELp13.2, DEL16P13.2, HAFOUS, HAUSP, TEF1)
  Cloning method: Gateway Cloning
Terms and licenses: Academic/Nonprofit Terms; Industry Terms: Not Available to Industry
How to cite: pDonr 201_USP7_AA886-1102 was a gift from Junjie Chen (Addgene plasmid # 240326 ; http://n2t.net/addgene:240326 ; RRID:Addgene_240326)
