[The description below was written by a language model from this plasmid's Addgene catalogue record and pLannotate feature annotations shown in this document.]
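Description:
pDonr 201_USP7_AA886-1102 is a Gateway entry clone built on the pDonr 201 backbone, carrying a C-terminal fragment of human USP7 (also known as HAUSP), a ubiquitin-specific protease. The sequenced plasmid is small (about 2.9 kb) and is maintained in E. coli through a high-copy ColE1/pUC-type origin, with selection by a kanamycin resistance gene (aminoglycoside phosphotransferase). The catalogue classifies it as a bacterial expression vector, but the feature table shows no promoter positioned to drive the insert. This fits its role as a shuttle or donor plasmid rather than an expression construct in its own right.

The insert, annotated as a USP7 fragment and described in the record as amino acids 886–1102, spans the numbering origin of the circular sequence and lies between attL1 and attL2 sites. These recombination sites allow the fragment to be transferred by an LR Clonase reaction into any attR-containing destination vector, which then supplies the promoter, tags or other elements needed for expression in the chosen host. The rrnB T1 and T2 transcription terminators upstream of attL1 insulate the insert from read-through transcription coming from the backbone.

The purpose field names USP14, whereas the plasmid name, gene field and sequence annotation all identify the insert as USP7, so the USP14 mention appears to be an error in the record. The associated publication concerns proteomic identification of USP7 substrates and USP7 specificity, suggesting that this truncation serves as a domain-mapping fragment, though the record does not state the specific experiments.
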