Features (pLannotate 1.2.2; 7 found; start..end, strand, type, name):
    169..268     -  protein_bind   attL2: mutant version of attL; recombination site for the Gateway® LR reaction LR Clonase™
    391..1200    +  CDS            KanR: aminoglycoside phosphotransferase; aph(3')-Ia; confers resistance to kanamycin in bacteria or G418 (Geneticin®) in eukaryotes
   1343..1931    +  rep_origin     ori: high-copy-number ColE1/pMB1/pBR322/pUC origin of replication
   2066..2093    -  terminator     rrnB T2 terminator: transcription terminator T2 from the E. coli rrnB gene
   2225..2268    +  terminator     rrnB T1 terminator: Escherichia coli rrnB; transcription terminator T1 from the E. coli rrnB gene
   2324..2423    +  protein_bind   attL1: mutant version of attL; recombination site for the Gateway® LR reaction LR Clonase™
   2426..164     +  CDS            USP7 (fragment) (across the origin): UBP7_HUMAN - Also known as HAUSP. Experimental evidence at protein level: Swiss-Prot protein existence level 1. (Microbial infection) Contributes to the overall stabilization and trans-activation capability of the herpesvirus 1 trans-acting transcriptional protein ICP0/VMW110 during HSV-1 infection. From Homo sapiens (Human).
>Addgene plasmid #240326 | pDonr 201_USP7_AA886-1102 | addgene full sequence | sequence record 488958 | Addgene NGS Result
ACCAGTACATAAATGAAGACGAGTATGAAGTAAATTTGAAAGACTTTGAGCCACAGCCCGGTAATATGTC
TCATCCTCGGCCTTGGCTAGGGCTCGACCACTTCAACAAAGCCCCAAAGAGGAGTCGCTACACTTACCTT
GAAAAGGCCATTAAAATCCATAACTAAAACCCAGCTTTCTTGTACAAAGTTGGCATTATAAGAAAGCATT
GCTTATCAATTTGTTGCAACGAACAGGTCACTATCAGTCAAAATAAAATCATTATTTGCCATCCAGCTGC
AGCTCTGGCCCGTGTCTCAAAATCTCTGATGTTACATTGCACAAGATAAAAATATATCATCATGAACAAT
AAAACTGTCTGCTTACATAAACAGTAATACAAGGGGTGTTATGAGCCATATTCAACGGGAAACGTCGAGG
CCGCGATTAAATTCCAACATGGATGCTGATTTATATGGGTATAAATGGGCTCGCGATAATGTCGGGCAAT
CAGGTGCGACAATCTATCGCTTGTATGGGAAGCCCGATGCGCCAGAGTTGTTTCTGAAACATGGCAAAGG
TAGCGTTGCCAATGATGTTACAGATGAGATGGTCAGACTAAACTGGCTGACGGAATTTATGCCTCTTCCG
ACCATCAAGCATTTTATCCGTACTCCTGATGATGCATGGTTACTCACCACTGCGATCCCCGGAAAAACAG
CATTCCAGGTATTAGAAGAATATCCTGATTCAGGTGAAAATATTGTTGATGCGCTGGCAGTGTTCCTGCG
CCGGTTGCATTCGATTCCTGTTTGTAATTGTCCTTTTAACAGCGATCGCGTATTTCGTCTCGCTCAGGCG
CAATCACGAATGAATAACGGTTTGGTTGATGCGAGTGATTTTGATGACGAGCGTAATGGCTGGCCTGTTG
AACAAGTCTGGAAAGAAATGCATAAACTTTTGCCATTCTCACCGGATTCAGTCGTCACTCATGGTGATTT
CTCACTTGATAACCTTATTTTTGACGAGGGGAAATTAATAGGTTGTATTGATGTTGGACGAGTCGGAATC
GCAGACCGATACCAGGATCTTGCCATCCTATGGAACTGCCTCGGTGAGTTTTCTCCTTCATTACAGAAAC
GGCTTTTTCAAAAATATGGTATTGATAATCCTGATATGAATAAATTGCAGTTTCATTTGATGCTCGATGA
GTTTTTCTAATCAGAATTGGTTAATTGGTTGTAACACTGGCAGAGCATTACGCTGACTTGACGGGACGGC
GCAAGCTCATGACCAAAATCCCTTAACGTGAGTTTTCGTTCCACTGAGCGTCAGACCCCGTAGAAAAGAT
CAAAGGATCTTCTTGAGATCCTTTTTTTCTGCGCGTAATCTGCTGCTTGCAAACAAAAAAACCACCGCTA
CCAGCGGTGGTTTGTTTGCCGGATCAAGAGCTACCAACTCTTTTTCCGAAGGTAACTGGCTTCAGCAGAG
CGCAGATACCAAATACTGTTCTTCTAGTGTAGCCGTAGTTAGGCCACCACTTCAAGAACTCTGTAGCACC
GCCTACATACCTCGCTCTGCTAATCCTGTTACCAGTGGCTGCTGCCAGTGGCGATAAGTCGTGTCTTACC
GGGTTGGACTCAAGACGATAGTTACCGGATAAGGCGCAGCGGTCGGGCTGAACGGGGGGTTCGTGCACAC
AGCCCAGCTTGGAGCGAACGACCTACACCGAACTGAGATACCTACAGCGTGAGCTATGAGAAAGCGCCAC
GCTTCCCGAAGGGAGAAAGGCGGACAGGTATCCGGTAAGCGGCAGGGTCGGAACAGGAGAGCGCACGAGG
GAGCTTCCAGGGGGAAACGCCTGGTATCTTTATAGTCCTGTCGGGTTTCGCCACCTCTGACTTGAGCGTC
GATTTTTGTGATGCTCGTCAGGGGGGCGGAGCCTATGGAAAAACGCCAGCAACGCGGCCTTTTTACGGTT
CCTGGCCTTTTGCTGGCCTTTTGCTCACATGTTCTTTCCTGCGTTATCCCCTGATTCTGTGGATAACCGT
ATTACCGCTAGCCAGGAAGAGTTTGTAGAAACGCAAAAAGGCCATCCGTCAGGATGGCCTTCTGCTTAGT
TTGATGCCTGGCAGTTTATGGCGGGCGTCCTGCCCGCCACCCTCCGGGCCGTTGCTTCACAACGTTCAAA
TCCGCTCCCGGCGGATTTGTCCTACTCAGGAGAGCGTTCACCGACAAACAACAGATAAAACGAAAGGCCC
AGTCTTCCGACTGAGCCTTTCGTTTTATTTGATGCCTGGCAGTTCCCTACTCTCGCGTTAACGCTAGCAT
GGATCTCGGGCCCCAAATAATGATTTTATTTTGACTGATAGTGACCTGTTCGTTGCAACAAATTGATGAG
CAATGCTTTTTTATAATGCCAACTTTGTACAAAAAAGCAGGCTTCATGACAGACTTTGAGAACAGGCGAA
GTTTTAAATGTATATGGTTAAACAGCCAATTTAGGGAAGAGGAAATAACACTATATCCAGACAAGCATGG
GTGTGTCCGGGACCTGTTAGAAGAATGTAAAAAGGCCGTGGAGCTTGGGGAGAAAGCATCAGGGAAACTT
AGGCTGCTAGAAATTGTAAGCTACAAAATCATTGGTGTTCATCAAGAAGATGAACTATTAGAATGTTTAT
CTCCTGCAACGAGCCGGACGTTTCGAATAGAGGAAATCCCTTTGGACCAGGTGGACATAGACAAAGAGAA
TGAGATGCTTGTCACAGTGGCGCATTTCCACAAAGAGGTCTTCGGAACGTTCGGAATCCCGTTTTTGCTG
AGGATACACCAGGGCGAGCATTTTCGAGAAGTGATGAAGCGAATCCAGAGCCTGCTGGACATCCAGGAGA
AGGAGTTTGAGAAGTTTAAATTTGCAATTGTAATGATGGGCCGAC
